Addgene plasmid #27106: pEnt L1L3 rtTA-3
Depositing lab: Edward Hsiao. Depositing organization: J. David Gladstone Institutes. Publication: Constitutive Gs activation using a single-construct tetracycline-inducible expression system in embryonic stem cells and mice. Hsiao EC, Nguyen TD, Ng JK, Scott MJ, Chang WC, Zahed H, Conklin BR. Stem Cell Res Ther. 2011 Mar 4. 2(2):11. 10.1186/scrt52 PubMed 21375737.
Backbone
  Vector backbone: pEntr2B
  Backbone manufacturer: Invitrogen
  Backbone size w/o insert (bp): 2300
  Vector type: Gateway entry vector
Growth in bacteria
  Bacterial resistance: Kanamycin, 50 μg/mL
  Growth temperature: 37°C
  Growth strain: DH5alpha
  Copy number: High Copy
Gene/Insert
  Gene/Insert name: reverse tetracycline transactivator (alt name: rtTA)
  Insert size (bp): 1100
  Cloning method: Gateway Cloning
  Sequencing primers: 5′ TCTACAAACTCTTCCTGTTAGT; 3′ AGAGATTTTGAGACACGGGC
Terms and licenses: Academic/Nonprofit Terms; Industry Terms: Not Available to Industry
Depositor comments: Gateway L1L3 entry vector containing the rtTA regulator, rtTA2s-M2, an optimized version of the rtTA transactivator (see PubMedID 10859354 for details). Promoters can be inserted using PacI and SbfI. Does not contain insulator sequence.
How to cite: pEnt L1L3 rtTA-3 was a gift from Edward Hsiao (Addgene plasmid # 27106 ; http://n2t.net/addgene:27106 ; RRID:Addgene_27106)
