[The description below was written by a language model from this plasmid's Addgene catalogue record and pLannotate feature annotations shown in this document.]
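Description:
pEnt L1L3 rtTA-3 is a Gateway entry vector built on the Invitrogen pEntr2B backbone and intended as one module in a multi-fragment LR recombination scheme. It is propagated in E. coli as a high-copy plasmid through a ColE1/pUC-type origin and selected with kanamycin via the aph(3')-Ia resistance gene. The rrnB T1 and T2 terminators sit upstream of the recombination cassette, as is usual for entry vectors, to shield the insert from read-through transcription. The full depositor sequence is about 3.4 kb, consistent with the stated backbone of roughly 2.3 kb plus an insert of roughly 1.1 kb.

The cassette is flanked by attL1 on one side and, according to the name and depositor comments, attL3 on the other. The automated annotation labels this second site as an attB3 core overlapping an attL1 fragment, which most likely reflects the attL3 site rather than a separate element. Between the sites lie a single loxP site, the coding sequence for the reverse tetracycline transactivator rtTA2s-M2 (annotated as rtTA-Advanced), and a bovine growth hormone polyadenylation signal, with a short polylinker remnant and an SP6 promoter in reverse orientation between the coding sequence and the poly(A) signal. No eukaryotic promoter is annotated upstream of rtTA. The depositor notes that a promoter of choice can be inserted using PacI and SbfI, and that this version lacks an insulator sequence. The rtTA protein binds Tet-responsive elements and activates transcription only when doxycycline or tetracycline is present. The plasmid therefore supplies the regulator half of a Tet-On system, and the associated publication describes combining such parts into a single-construct tetracycline-inducible expression system for embryonic stem cells and mice.
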