Features (pLannotate 1.2.2; 13 found; start..end, strand, type, name):
      1..46      +  rep_origin     RSF ori (fragment): Plasmids containing the RSF 1030 origin of replication can be propagated in E. coli cells that contain additional plasmids with compatible origins.
    106..149     -  terminator     rrnB T1 terminator: Escherichia coli rrnB; transcription terminator T1 from the E. coli rrnB gene
    281..308     +  terminator     rrnB T2 terminator: transcription terminator T2 from the E. coli rrnB gene
    358..457     +  protein_bind   attL1: mutant version of attL; recombination site for the Gateway® LR reaction LR Clonase™
    490..523     +  protein_bind   loxP: Cre-mediated recombination occurs in the 8-bp core sequence (GCATACAT). Cre recombinase
    607..1353    +  CDS            rtTA-Advanced: improved tetracycline-controlled transactivator In the Tet-On® system, rtTA-Advanced binds to the Tet-responsive element and stimulates transcription only in the presence of tetracycline or doxycycline.
   1362..1380    -  misc_feature   MCS (fragment): pBluescript multiple cloning site
   1389..1407    -  promoter       SP6 promoter: promoter for bacteriophage SP6 RNA polymerase
   1433..1640    +  polyA_signal   bGH poly(A) signal: bovine growth hormone polyadenylation signal
   1655..1675    -  protein_bind   attB3: mutant version of attB; core recombination site for the Gateway® BP reaction BP Clonase™
   1666..1751    -  protein_bind   attL1 (fragment): mutant version of attL; recombination site for the Gateway® LR reaction LR Clonase™
   1871..2680    +  CDS            KanR: aminoglycoside phosphotransferase; aph(3')-Ia; confers resistance to kanamycin in bacteria or G418 (Geneticin®) in eukaryotes
   2770..3358    +  rep_origin     ori: high-copy-number ColE1/pMB1/pBR322/pUC origin of replication
>Addgene plasmid #27106 | pEnt L1L3 rtTA-3 | depositor full sequence | sequence record 12762 | Author sequence
CTTTCCTGCGTTATCCCCTGATTCTGTGGATAACCGTATTACCGCTAGCATGGATCTCGGGGACGTCTAA
CTACTAAGCGAGAGTAGGGAACTGCCAGGCATCAAATAAAACGAAAGGCTCAGTCGGAAGACTGGGCCTT
TCGTTTTATCTGTTGTTTGTCGGTGAACGCTCTCCTGAGTAGGACAAATCCGCCGGGAGCGGATTTGAAC
GTTGTGAAGCAACGGCCCGGAGGGTGGCGGGCAGGACGCCCGCCATAAACTGCCAGGCATCAAACTAAGC
AGAAGGCCATCCTGACGGATGGCCTTTTTGCGTTTCTACAAACTCTTCCTGTTAGTTAGTTACTTAAGCT
CGGGCCCCAAATAATGATTTTATTTTGACTGATAGTGACCTGTTCGTTGCAACAAATTGATAAGCAATGC
TTTTTTATAATGCCAACTTTGTACAAAAAAGCAGGCTGGCGCCGGAACCAATTCAGTCGACGTTTAAACA
TAACTTCGTATAGCATACATTATACGAAGTTATCTCGAGCCTCAGGAAACAGGGTACCCGGGGATCCACA
TATGTTAATTAAGACTCCTGCAGGATTAAGCCCGGGCGAATTCACCATGTCTAGACTGGACAAGAGCAAA
GTCATAAACGGCGCTCTGGAATTACTCAATGGAGTCGGTATCGAAGGCCTGACGACAAGGAAACTCGCTC
AAAAGCTGGGAGTTGAGCAGCCTACCCTGTACTGGCACGTGAAGAACAAGCGGGCCCTGCTCGATGCCCT
GCCAATCGAGATGCTGGACAGGCATCATACCCACTTCTGCCCCCTGGAAGGCGAGTCATGGCAAGACTTT
CTGCGGAACAACGCCAAGTCATTCCGCTGTGCTCTCCTCTCACATCGCGACGGGGCTAAAGTGCATCTCG
GCACCCGCCCAACAGAGAAACAGTACGAAACCCTGGAAAATCAGCTCGCGTTCCTGTGTCAGCAAGGCTT
CTCCCTGGAGAACGCACTGTACGCTCTGTCCGCCGTGGGCCACTTTACACTGGGCTGCGTATTGGAGGAA
CAGGAGCATCAAGTAGCAAAAGAGGAAAGAGAGACACCTACCACCGATTCTATGCCCCCACTTCTGAGAC
AAGCAATTGAGCTGTTCGACCGGCAGGGAGCCGAACCTGCCTTCCTTTTCGGCCTGGAACTAATCATATG
TGGCCTGGAGAAACAGCTAAAGTGCGAAAGCGGCGGGCCGGCCGACGCCCTTGACGATTTTGACTTAGAC
ATGCTCCCAGCCGATGCCCTTGACGACTTTGACCTTGATATGCTGCCTGCTGACGCTCTTGACGATTTTG
ACCTTGACATGCTCCCCGGGTAACTAAGTAAGGATCCACTAGTTCTAGAGGGCCCTATTCTATAGTGTCA
CCTAAATGCTAGAGCTCGCTGATCAGCCTCGACTGTGCCTTCTAGTTGCCAGCCATCTGTTGTTTGCCCC
TCCCCCGTGCCTTCCTTGACCCTGGAAGGTGCCACTCCCACTGTCCTTTCCTAATAAAATGAGGAAATTG
CATCGCATTGTCTGAGTAGGTGTCATTCTATTCTGGGGGGTGGGGTGGGGCAGGACAGCAAGGGGGAGGA
TTGGGAAGACAATAGCAGGCATGCTGGGGAGCGGCCGCAGATCTCAACTTTATTATACAAAGTTGGCATT
ATAAAAAAGCATTGCTTATCAATTTGTTGCAACGAACAGGTCACTATCAGTCAAAATAAAATCATTATTT
GATATCCTGCAGCTCTGGCCCGTGTCTCAAAATCTCTGATGTTACATTGCACAAGATAAAAATATATCAT
CATGAACAATAAAACTGTCTGCTTACATAAACAGTAATACAAGGGGTGTTATGAGCCATATTCAACGGGA
AACGTCGAGGCCGCGATTAAATTCCAACATGGATGCTGATTTATATGGGTATAAATGGGCTCGCGATAAT
GTCGGGCAATCAGGTGCGACAATCTATCGCTTGTATGGGAAGCCCGATGCGCCAGAGTTGTTTCTGAAAC
ATGGCAAAGGTAGCGTTGCCAATGATGTTACAGATGAGATGGTCAGACTAAACTGGCTGACGGAATTTAT
GCCTCTTCCGACCATCAAGCATTTTATCCGTACTCCTGATGATGCATGGTTACTCACCACTGCGATCCCC
GGAAAAACAGCATTCCAGGTATTAGAAGAATATCCTGATTCAGGTGAAAATATTGTTGATGCGCTGGCAG
TGTTCCTGCGCCGGTTGCATTCGATTCCTGTTTGTAATTGTCCTTTTAACAGCGATCGCGTATTTCGTCT
CGCTCAGGCGCAATCACGAATGAATAACGGTTTGGTTGATGCGAGTGATTTTGATGACGAGCGTAATGGC
TGGCCTGTTGAACAAGTCTGGAAAGAAATGCATAAACTTTTGCCATTCTCACCGGATTCAGTCGTCACTC
ATGGTGATTTCTCACTTGATAACCTTATTTTTGACGAGGGGAAATTAATAGGTTGTATTGATGTTGGACG
AGTCGGAATCGCAGACCGATACCAGGATCTTGCCATCCTATGGAACTGCCTCGGTGAGTTTTCTCCTTCA
TTACAGAAACGGCTTTTTCAAAAATATGGTATTGATAATCCTGATATGAATAAATTGCAGTTTCATTTGA
TGCTCGATGAGTTTTTCTAATCAGAATTGGTTAATTGGTTGTAACATTATTCAGATTGGGCCCCGTTCCA
CTGAGCGTCAGACCCCGTAGAAAAGATCAAAGGATCTTCTTGAGATCCTTTTTTTCTGCGCGTAATCTGC
TGCTTGCAAACAAAAAAACCACCGCTACCAGCGGTGGTTTGTTTGCCGGATCAAGAGCTACCAACTCTTT
TTCCGAAGGTAACTGGCTTCAGCAGAGCGCAGATACCAAATACTGTTCTTCTAGTGTAGCCGTAGTTAGG
CCACCACTTCAAGAACTCTGTAGCACCGCCTACATACCTCGCTCTGCTAATCCTGTTACCAGTGGCTGCT
GCCAGTGGCGATAAGTCGTGTCTTACCGGGTTGGACTCAAGACGATAGTTACCGGATAAGGCGCAGCGGT
CGGGCTGAACGGGGGGTTCGTGCACACAGCCCAGCTTGGAGCGAACGACCTACACCGAACTGAGATACCT
ACAGCGTGAGCTATGAGAAAGCGCCACGCTTCCCGAAGGGAGAAAGGCGGACAGGTATCCGGTAAGCGGC
AGGGTCGGAACAGGAGAGCGCACGAGGGAGCTTCCAGGGGGAAACGCCTGGTATCTTTATAGTCCTGTCG
GGTTTCGCCACCTCTGACTTGAGCGTCGATTTTTGTGATGCTCGTCAGGGGGGCGGAGCCTATGGAAAAA
CGCCAGCAACGCGGCCTTTTTACGGTTCCTGGCCTTTTGCTGGCCTTTTGCTCACATGTT
