>Addgene plasmid #27106 | pEnt L1L3 rtTA-3 | addgene partial sequence | sequence record 33382 | 27106 with pEntr2B-5 (5' TCTACAAACTCTTCCTGTTAGT 3')
AATGATTTTATTTTGACTGATAGTGACCTGTTCGTTGCAACAAATTGATAAGCAATGCTTTTTTATAATG
CCAACTTTGTACAAAAAAGCAGGCTGGCGCCGGAACCAATTCAGTCGACGTTTAAACATAACTTCGTATA
GCATACATTATACGAAGTTATCTCGAGCCTCAGGAAACAGGGTACCCGGGGATCCACATATGTTAATTAA
GACTCCTGCAGGATTAAGCCCGGGCGAATTCACCATGTCTAGACTGGACAAGAGCAAAGTCATAAACGGC
GCTCTGGAATTACTCAATGGAGTCGGTATCGAAGGCCTGACGACAAGGAAACTCGCTCAAAAGCTGGGAG
TTGAGCAGCCTACCCTGTACTGGCACGTGAAGAACAAGCGGGCCCTGCTCGATGCCCTGCCAATCGAGAT
GCTGGACAGGCATCATACCCACTTCTGCCCCCTGGAAGGCGAGTCATGGCAAGACTTTCTGCGGAACAAC
GCCAAGTCATTCCGCTGTGCTCTCCTCTCACATCGCGACGGGGCTAAAGTGCATCTCGGCACCCGCCCAA
CAGAGAAACAGTACGAAACCCTGGAAAATCAGCTCGCGTTCCTGTGTCAGCAAGGCTTCTCCCTGGAGAA
CGCACTGTACGCTCTGTCCGCCGTGGGCCACTTTACACTGGGCTGCGTATTGGAGGAACAGGAGCATCAA
GTAGCAAAAGAGGAAAGAGAGACACCTACCACCGATTCTATGCCCCCACTTCTGAGACAAGCAATTGAGC
TGTTCGACCGGCAGGGAGCCGAACCTGCCTTCCTTTTCGGCCTGGAACTAATCATATGTGGCCTGGAGAA
ACAGCTAAAGTGCGAAAGCGGCGGGCCGGCCGACGCCCTTGACGATTTTGACTTAGACATGCTCCCAGCC
GATGCCC
