>Addgene plasmid #27106 | pEnt L1L3 rtTA-3 | addgene partial sequence | sequence record 33383 | 27106 with pBR322ori-F
CTCTGACTTGAGCGTCGATTTTTGTGATGCTCGTCAGGGGGGCGGAGCCTATGGAAAAACGCCAGCAACG
CGGCCTTTTTACGGTTCCTGGCCTTTTGCTGGCCTTTTGCTCACATGTTCTTTCCTGCGTTATCCCCTGA
TTCTGTGGATAACCGTATTACCGCTAGCATGGATCTCGGGGACGTCTAACTACTAAGCGAGAGTAGGGAA
CTGCCAGGCATCAAATAAAACGAAAGGCTCAGTCGGAAGACTGGGCCTTTCGTTTTATCTGTTGTTTGTC
GGTGAACGCTCTCCTGAGTAGGACAAATCCGCCGGGAGCGGATTTGAACGTTGTGAAGCAACGGCCCGGA
GGGGTGGCGGGCAGGACGCCCGCCATAAACTGCCAGGCATCAAACTAAGCAGAAGGCCATCCTGACGGAT
GGCCTTTTTGCGTTTCTACAAACTCTTCCTGTTAGTTAGTTACTTAAGCTCGGGCCCCAAATAATGATTT
TATTTTGACTGAT
